>Addgene plasmid #60227 | AAV:ITR-U6-sgRNA(NeuN)-pCBh-Cre-WPRE-hGHpA-ITR | depositor full sequence | sequence record 96393 | AAV:ITR-U6-sgRNA(NeuN)-pCBh-Cre-WPRE-hGHpA-ITR sequence 6378 bps
CCTGCAGGCAGCTGCGCGCTCGCTCGCTCACTGAGGCCGCCCGGGCAAAGCCCGGGCGTCGGGCGACCTT
TGGTCGCCCGGCCTCAGTGAGCGAGCGAGCGCGCAGAGAGGGAGTGGCCAACTCCATCACTAGGGGTTCC
TGCGGCCGCACGCGTGAGGGCCTATTTCCCATGATTCCTTCATATTTGCATATACGATACAAGGCTGTTA
GAGAGATAATTGGAATTAATTTGACTGTAAACACAAAGATATTAGTACAAAATACGTGACGTAGAAAGTA
ATAATTTCTTGGGTAGTTTGCAGTTTTAAAATTATGTTTTAAAATGGACTATCATATGCTTACCGTAACT
TGAAAGTATTTCGATTTCTTGGCTTTATATATCTTGTGGAAAGGACGAAACACCGTCGGGGTCCCTGAAC
CGGAGTTTTAGAGCTAGAAATAGCAAGTTAAAATAAGGCTAGTCCGTTATCAACTTGAAAAAGTGGCACC
GAGTCGGTGCTTTTTTGTTTTAGAGCTAGAAATAGCAAGTTAAAATAAGGCTAGTCCGTAGCGCGTGCGC
CAATTCTGCAGACAAATTCTAGAGGTACCCGTTACATAACTTACGGTAAATGGCCCGCCTGGCTGACCGC
CCAACGACCCCCGCCCATTGACGTCAATAGTAACGCCAATAGGGACTTTCCATTGACGTCAATGGGTGGA
GTATTTACGGTAAACTGCCCACTTGGCAGTACATCAAGTGTATCATATGCCAAGTACGCCCCCTATTGAC
GTCAATGACGGTAAATGGCCCGCCTGGCATTGTGCCCAGTACATGACCTTATGGGACTTTCCTACTTGGC
AGTACATCTACGTATTAGTCATCGCTATTACCATGGTCGAGGTGAGCCCCACGTTCTGCTTCACTCTCCC
CATCTCCCCCCCCTCCCCACCCCCAATTTTGTATTTATTTATTTTTTAATTATTTTGTGCAGCGATGGGG
GCGGGGGGGGGGGGGGGGCGCGCGCCAGGCGGGGCGGGGCGGGGCGAGGGGCGGGGCGGGGCGAGGCGGA
GAGGTGCGGCGGCAGCCAATCAGAGCGGCGCGCTCCGAAAGTTTCCTTTTATGGCGAGGCGGCGGCGGCG
GCGGCCCTATAAAAAGCGAAGCGCGCGGCGGGCGGGAGTCGCTGCGACGCTGCCTTCGCCCCGTGCCCCG
CTCCGCCGCCGCCTCGCGCCGCCCGCCCCGGCTCTGACTGACCGCGTTACTCCCACAGGTGAGCGGGCGG
GACGGCCCTTCTCCTCCGGGCTGTAATTAGCTGAGCAAGAGGTAAGGGTTTAAGGGATGGTTGGTTGGTG
GGGTATTAATGTTTAATTACCTGGAGCACCTGCCTGAAATCACTTTTTTTCAGGTTGGACCGGTGCCACC
ATGCCCAAGAAGAAGAGGAAGGTGTCCAATCTCCTGACTGTTCACCAGAACCTCCCTGCGCTGCCAGTAG
ATGCCACTAGCGATGAGGTCAGGAAAAATCTCATGGATATGTTTAGGGATAGACAGGCGTTTTCTGAACA
CACCTGGAAAATGCTGCTTAGCGTGTGCCGATCCTGGGCAGCCTGGTGTAAGCTGAACAATCGCAAATGG
TTCCCCGCCGAGCCGGAGGACGTGCGCGATTACCTGCTGTATCTCCAGGCAAGAGGGCTGGCTGTCAAGA
CTATCCAGCAGCACTTGGGCCAACTGAATATGCTGCATCGACGCAGCGGGCTCCCCCGGCCTAGCGATTC
AAACGCAGTCTCCCTTGTTATGAGGAGAATTAGAAAGGAAAACGTAGATGCGGGTGAGAGGGCTAAGCAG
GCTCTCGCTTTTGAGCGGACTGATTTCGACCAGGTCAGATCCCTGATGGAGAACAGCGATCGGTGCCAGG
ACATCAGGAACCTCGCATTTCTGGGAATTGCATATAACACACTTCTGCGCATAGCTGAGATCGCCCGGAT
CAGAGTGAAAGACATCAGTCGAACGGACGGCGGCCGGATGCTTATTCATATTGGACGCACAAAGACATTG
GTCAGCACCGCTGGCGTTGAAAAGGCCTTGTCCCTGGGCGTAACGAAGCTGGTGGAAAGATGGATCTCAG
TGTCCGGCGTGGCTGACGACCCTAATAATTACTTGTTCTGTCGAGTGAGAAAAAACGGAGTCGCCGCGCC
CTCTGCCACCAGCCAATTGAGTACACGGGCCCTTGAAGGGATCTTTGAGGCAACCCACCGACTCATATAC
GGAGCCAAGGATGACAGTGGCCAGAGGTATCTCGCCTGGTCAGGTCATTCTGCTAGGGTGGGGGCCGCAC
GAGACATGGCGCGGGCAGGAGTCTCCATACCAGAGATTATGCAAGCTGGAGGTTGGACAAATGTGAACAT
CGTTATGAACTATATCCGCAATCTTGACTCTGAAACCGGGGCCATGGTGAGACTGCTCGAAGATGGTGAC
TACCCATACGATGTTCCAGATTACGCTTAAGAATTCGATATCAAGCTTATCGATAATCAACCTCTGGATT
ACAAAATTTGTGAAAGATTGACTGGTATTCTTAACTATGTTGCTCCTTTTACGCTATGTGGATACGCTGC
TTTAATGCCTTTGTATCATGCTATTGCTTCCCGTATGGCTTTCATTTTCTCCTCCTTGTATAAATCCTGG
TTGCTGTCTCTTTATGAGGAGTTGTGGCCCGTTGTCAGGCAACGTGGCGTGGTGTGCACTGTGTTTGCTG
ACGCAACCCCCACTGGTTGGGGCATTGCCACCACCTGTCAGCTCCTTTCCGGGACTTTCGCTTTCCCCCT
CCCTATTGCCACGGCGGAACTCATCGCCGCCTGCCTTGCCCGCTGCTGGACAGGGGCTCGGCTGTTGGGC
ACTGACAATTCCGTGGTGTTGTCGGGGAAATCATCGTCCTTTCCTTGGCTGCTCGCCTATGTTGCCACCT
GGATTCTGCGCGGGACGTCCTTCTGCTACGTCCCTTCGGCCCTCAATCCAGCGGACCTTCCTTCCCGCGG
CCTGCTGCCGGCTCTGCGGCCTCTTCCGCGTCTTCGCCTTCGCCCTCAGACGAGTCGGATCTCCCTTTGG
GCCGCCTCCCCGCATCGATACCGAGCGCTGCTCGAGAGATCTACGGGTGGCATCCCTGTGACCCCTCCCC
AGTGCCTCTCCTGGCCCTGGAAGTTGCCACTCCAGTGCCCACCAGCCTTGTCCTAATAAAATTAAGTTGC
ATCATTTTGTCTGACTAGGTGTCCTTCTATAATATTATGGGGTGGAGGGGGGTGGTATGGAGCAAGGGGC
AAGTTGGGAAGACAACCTGTAGGGCCTGCGGGGTCTATTGGGAACCAAGCTGGAGTGCAGTGGCACAATC
TTGGCTCACTGCAATCTCCGCCTCCTGGGTTCAAGCGATTCTCCTGCCTCAGCCTCCCGAGTTGTTGGGA
TTCCAGGCATGCATGACCAGGCTCAGCTAATTTTTGTTTTTTTGGTAGAGACGGGGTTTCACCATATTGG
CCAGGCTGGTCTCCAACTCCTAATCTCAGGTGATCTACCCACCTTGGCCTCCCAAATTGCTGGGATTACA
GGCGTGAACCACTGCTCCCTTCCCTGTCCTTCTGATTTTGTAGGTAACCACGTGCGGACCGAGCGGCCGC
AGGAACCCCTAGTGATGGAGTTGGCCACTCCCTCTCTGCGCGCTCGCTCGCTCACTGAGGCCGGGCGACC
AAAGGTCGCCCGACGCCCGGGCTTTGCCCGGGCGGCCTCAGTGAGCGAGCGAGCGCGCAGCTGCCTGCAG
GGGCGCCTGATGCGGTATTTTCTCCTTACGCATCTGTGCGGTATTTCACACCGCATA
[142 nt withheld, positions 3838-3979]
C
[141 nt withheld, positions 3981-4121]
CCTTTGACGTTGGAGTCCACGTTCTTT
[37 nt withheld, positions 4149-4185]
ACCCTATCTCGGGCTATTCTTTTGATTTATAAGGGATTTTGCCGATTTCGGCCTATTGGTTAAAAAATGA
GCTGATTTAACAAAAATTTAACGCGAATTTTAACAAAATATTAACGTTTACAATTTTATGGTGCACTCTC
AGTACAATCTGCTCTGATGCCGCATAGTTAAGCCAGCCCCGACACCCGCCAACACCCGCTGACGCGCCCT
GACGGGCTTGTCTGCTCCCGGCATCCGCTTACAGACAAGCTGTGACCGTCTCCGGGAGCTGCATGTGTCA
GAGGTTTTCACCGTCATCACCGAAACGCGCGAGACGAAAGGGCCTCGTGATACGCCTATTTTTATAGGTT
AATGTCATGATAATAATGGTTTCTTAGACGTCAGGTGGCACTTTTCGGGGAAATGTGCGCGGAACCCCTA
TTTGTTTATTTTTCTAAATACATTCAAATATGTATCCGCTCATGAGACAATAACCCTGATAAATGCTTCA
ATAATATTGAAAAAGGAAGAGTATGAGTATTCAACATTTCCGTGTCGCCCTTATTCCCTTTTTTGCGGCA
TTTTGCCTTCCTGTTTTTGCTCACCCAGAAACGCTGGTGAAAGTAAAAGATGCTGAAGATCAGTTGGGTG
CACGAGTGGGTTACATCGAACTGGATCTCAACAGCGGTAAGATCCTTGAGAGTTTTCGCCCCGAAGAACG
TTTTCCAATGATGAGCACTTTTAAAGTTCTGCTATGTGGCGCGGTATTATCCCGTATTGACGCCGGGCAA
GAGCAACTCGGTCGCCGCATACACTATTCTCAGAATGACTTGGTTGAGTACTCACCAGTCACAGAAAAGC
ATCTTACGGATGGCATGACAGTAAGAGAATTATGCAGTGCTGCCATAACCATGAGTGATAACACTGCGGC
CAACTTACTTCTGACAACGATCGGAGGACCGAAGGAGCTAACCGCTTTTTTGCACAACATGGGGGATCAT
GTAACTCGCCTTGATCGTTGGGAACCGGAGCTGAATGAAGCCATACCAAACGACGAGCGTGACACCACGA
TGCCTGTAGCAATGGCAACAACGTTGCGCAAACTATTAACTGGCGAACTACTTACTCTAGCTTCCCGGCA
ACAATTAATAGACTGGATGGAGGCGGATAAAGTTGCAGGACCACTTCTGCGCTCGGCCCTTCCGGCTGGC
TGGTTTATTGCTGATAAATCTGGAGCCGGTGAGCGTGGGTCTCGCGGTATCATTGCAGCACTGGGGCCAG
ATGGTAAGCCCTCCCGTATCGTAGTTATCTACACGACGGGGAGTCAGGCAACTATGGATGAACGAAATAG
ACAGATCGCTGAGATAGGTGCCTCACTGATTAAGCATTGGTAACTGTCAGACCAAGTTTACTCATATATA
CTTTAGATTGATTTAAAACTTCATTTTTAATTTAAAAGGATCTAGGTGAAGATCCTTTTTGATAATCTCA
TGACCAAAATCCCTTAACGTGAGTTTTCGTTCCACTGAGCGTCAGACCCCGTAGAAAAGATCAAAGGATC
TTCTTGAGATCCTTTTTTTCTGCGCGTAATCTGCTGCTTGCAAACAAAAAAACCACCGCTACCAGCGGTG
GTTTGTTTGCCGGATCAAGAGCTACCAACTCTTTTTCCGAAGGTAACTGGCTTCAGCAGAGCGCAGATAC
CAAATACTGTCCTTCTAGTGTAGCCGTAGTTAGGCCACCACTTCAAGAACTCTGTAGCACCGCCTACATA
CCTCGCTCTGCTAATCCTGTTACCAGTGGCTGCTGCCAGTGGCGATAAGTCGTGTCTTACCGGGTTGGAC
TCAAGACGATAGTTACCGGATAAGGCGCAGCGGTCGGGCTGAACGGGGGGTTCGTGCACACAGCCCAGCT
TGGAGCGAACGACCTACACCGAACTGAGATACCTACAGCGTGAGCTATGAGAAAGCGCCACGCTTCCCGA
AGGGAGAAAGGCGGACAGGTATCCGGTAAGCGGCAGGGTCGGAACAGGAGAGCGCACGAGGGAGCTTCCA
GGGGGAAACGCCTGGTATCTTTATAGTCCTGTCGGGTTTCGCCACCTCTGACTTGAGCGTCGATTTTTGT
GATGCTCGTCAGGGGGGCGGAGCCTATGGAAAAACGCCAGCAACGCGGCCTTTTTACGGTTCCTGGCCTT
TTGCTGGCCTTTTGCTCACATGT
Features (pLannotate 1.2.2; 20 found; start..end, strand, type, name):
      1..141     -  repeat_region  AAV2 ITR: inverted terminal repeat of adeno-associated virus serotype 2 inverted
    156..396     +  promoter       U6 promoter: RNA polymerase III promoter for human U6 snRNA
    425..500     +  misc_RNA       gRNA scaffold: guide RNA scaffold for the Streptococcus pyogenes CRISPR/Cas9 system
    507..549     +  misc_RNA       gRNA scaffold (fragment): guide RNA scaffold for the Streptococcus pyogenes CRISPR/Cas9 system
    590..875     +  enhancer       CMV enhancer: human cytomegalovirus immediate early enhancer; contains an 18-bp deletion relative to the standard CMV enhancer
    877..1154    +  promoter       chicken β-actin promoter: No description available
   1155..1383    +  intron         hybrid intron: hybrid between chicken β-actin (CBA) and minute virus of mice (MMV) introns (Gray et al., 2011)
   1425..2450    +  CDS            cre: RECR_BPP1 - Experimental evidence at protein level: Swiss-Prot protein existence level 1. Catalyzes site-specific recombination between two 34-base- pair LOXP sites. Its role is to maintain the phage genome as a monomeric unit-copy plasmid in the lysogenic state. From Escherichia phage P1 (Bacteriophage P1).
   2451..2479    +  CDS            3xHA (fragment): three tandem HA epitope tags
   2481..2505    +  misc_feature   MCS (fragment): pBluescript multiple cloning site
   2505..3093    +  misc_feature   WPRE: woodchuck hepatitis virus posttranscriptional regulatory element
   3125..3601    +  polyA_signal   hGH poly(A) signal: human growth hormone polyadenylation signal
   3641..3781    +  repeat_region  AAV2 ITR: inverted terminal repeat of adeno-associated virus serotype 2 inverted
   3786..3837    -  misc_feature   bom (fragment): basis of mobility region from pBR322
   3856..4236    +  rep_origin     M13 ori (sequence partly withheld): M13 bacteriophage origin of replication; arrow indicates direction of (+) strand synthesis
   4312..4361    -  misc_feature   bom (fragment): basis of mobility region from pBR322
   4463..4498    -  CDS            rop (fragment): Rop protein, which maintains plasmids at low copy number; rop
   4593..4697    +  promoter       AmpR promoter: bla
   4698..5558    +  CDS            AmpR: β-lactamase; bla; confers resistance to ampicillin, carbenicillin, and related antibiotics
   5729..6317    +  rep_origin     ori: high-copy-number ColE1/pMB1/pBR322/pUC origin of replication
