>Addgene plasmid #60227 | AAV:ITR-U6-sgRNA(NeuN)-pCBh-Cre-WPRE-hGHpA-ITR | addgene full sequence | sequence record 229296 | Addgene NGS Result
GCCATAAAAGGAAACTTTCGGAGCGCGCCGCTCTGATTGGCTGCCGCCGCACCTCTCCGCCTCGCCCCGC
CCCGCCCCTCGCCCCGCCCCGCCCCGCCTGGCGCGCGCCCCCCCCCCCCCGCCCCCATCGCTGCACAAAA
TAATTAAAAAATAAATAAATACAAAATTGGGGGTGGGGAGGGGGGGGAGATGGGGAGAGTGAAGCAGAAC
GTGGGGCTCACCTCGACCATGGTAATAGCGATGACTAATACGTAGATGTACTGCCAAGTAGGAAAGTCCC
ATAAGGTCATGTACTGGGCACAATGCCAGGCGGGCCATTTACCGTCATTGACGTCAATAGGGGGCGTACT
TGGCATATGATACACTTGATGTACTGCCAAGTGGGCAGTTTACCGTAAATACTCCACCCATTGACGTCAA
TGGAAAGTCCCTATTGGCGTTACTATTGACGTCAATGGGCGGGGGTCGTTGGGCGGTCAGCCAGGCGGGC
CATTTACCGTAAGTTATGTAACGGGTACCTCTAGAATTTGTCTGCAGAATTGGCGCACGCGCTACGGACT
AGCCTTATTTTAACTTGCTATTTCTAGCTCTAAAACAAAAAAGCACCGACTCGGTGCCACTTTTTCAAGT
TGATAACGGACTAGCCTTATTTTAACTTGCTATTTCTAGCTCTAAAACTCCGGTTCAGGGACCCCGACGG
TGTTTCGTCCTTTCCACAAGATATATAAAGCCAAGAAATCGAAATACTTTCAAGTTACGGTAAGCATATG
ATAGTCCATTTTAAAACATAATTTTAAAACTGCAAACTACCCAAGAAATTATTACTTTCTACGTCACGTA
TTTTGTACTAATATCTTTGTGTTTACAGTCAAATTAATTCCAATTATCTCTCTAACAGCCTTGTATCGTA
TATGCAAATATGAAGGAATCATGGGAAATAGGCCCTCACGCGTGCGGCCGCAGGAACCCCTAGTGATGGA
GTTGGCCACTCCCTCTCTGCGCGCTCGCTCGCTCACTGAGGCCGGGCGACCAAAGGTCGCCCGACGCCCG
GGCGGCCTCAGTGAGCGAGCGAGCGCGCAGCTGCCTGCAGGACATGTGAGCAAAAGGCCAGCAAAAGGCC
AGGAACCGTAAAAAGGCCGCGTTGCTGGCGTTTTTCCATAGGCTCCGCCCCCCTGACGAGCATCACAAAA
ATCGACGCTCAAGTCAGAGGTGGCGAAACCCGACAGGACTATAAAGATACCAGGCGTTTCCCCCTGGAAG
CTCCCTCGTGCGCTCTCCTGTTCCGACCCTGCCGCTTACCGGATACCTGTCCGCCTTTCTCCCTTCGGGA
AGCGTGGCGCTTTCTCATAGCTCACGCTGTAGGTATCTCAGTTCGGTGTAGGTCGTTCGCTCCAAGCTGG
GCTGTGTGCACGAACCCCCCGTTCAGCCCGACCGCTGCGCCTTATCCGGTAACTATCGTCTTGAGTCCAA
CCCGGTAAGACACGACTTATCGCCACTGGCAGCAGCCACTGGTAACAGGATTAGCAGAGCGAGGTATGTA
GGCGGTGCTACAGAGTTCTTGAAGTGGTGGCCTAACTACGGCTACACTAGAAGAACAGTATTTGGTATCT
GCGCTCTGCTGAAGCCAGTTACCTTCGGAAAAAGAGTTGGTAGCTCTTGATCCGGCAAACAAACCACCGC
TGGTAGCGGTGGTTTTTTTGTTTGCAAGCAGCAGATTACGCGCAGAAAAAAAGGATCTCAAGAAGATCCT
TTGATCTTTTCTACGGGGTCTGACGCTCAGTGGAACGAAAACTCACGTTAAGGGATTTTGGTCATGAGAT
TATCAAAAAGGATCTTCACCTAGATCCTTTTAAATTAAAAATGAAGTTTTAAATCAATCTAAAGTATATA
TGAGTAAACTTGGTCTGACAGTTACCAATGCTTAATCAGTGAGGCACCTATCTCAGCGATCTGTCTATTT
CGTTCATCCATAGTTGCCTGACTCCCCGTCGTGTAGATAACTACGATACGGGAGGGCTTACCATCTGGCC
CCAGTGCTGCAATGATACCGCGAGACCCACGCTCACCGGCTCCAGATTTATCAGCAATAAACCAGCCAGC
CGGAAGGGCCGAGCGCAGAAGTGGTCCTGCAACTTTATCCGCCTCCATCCAGTCTATTAATTGTTGCCGG
GAAGCTAGAGTAAGTAGTTCGCCAGTTAATAGTTTGCGCAACGTTGTTGCCATTGCTACAGGCATCGTGG
TGTCACGCTCGTCGTTTGGTATGGCTTCATTCAGCTCCGGTTCCCAACGATCAAGGCGAGTTACATGATC
CCCCATGTTGTGCAAAAAAGCGGTTAGCTCCTTCGGTCCTCCGATCGTTGTCAGAAGTAAGTTGGCCGCA
GTGTTATCACTCATGGTTATGGCAGCACTGCATAATTCTCTTACTGTCATGCCATCCGTAAGATGCTTTT
CTGTGACTGGTGAGTACTCAACCAAGTCATTCTGAGAATAGTGTATGCGGCGACCGAGTTGCTCTTGCCC
GGCGTCAATACGGGATAATACCGCGCCACATAGCAGAACTTTAAAAGTGCTCATCATTGGAAAACGTTCT
TCGGGGCGAAAACTCTCAAGGATCTTACCGCTGTTGAGATCCAGTTCGATGTAACCCACTCGTGCACCCA
ACTGATCTTCAGCATCTTTTACTTTCACCAGCGTTTCTGGGTGAGCAAAAACAGGAAGGCAAAATGCCGC
AAAAAAGGGAATAAGGGCGACACGGAAATGTTGAATACTCATACTCTTCCTTTTTCAATATTATTGAAGC
ATTTATCAGGGTTATTGTCTCATGAGCGGATACATATTTGAATGTATTTAGAAAAATAAACAAATAGGGG
TTCCGCGCACATTTCCCCGAAAAGTGCCACCTGACGTCTAAGAAACCATTATTATCATGACATTAACCTA
TAAAAATAGGCGTATCACGAGGCCCTTTCGTCTCGCGCGTTTCGGTGATGACGGTGAAAACCTCTGACAC
ATGCAGCTCCCGGAGACGGTCACAGCTTGTCTGTAAGCGGATGCCGGGAGCAGACAAGCCCGTCAGGGCG
CGTCAGCGGGTGTTGGCGGGTGTCGGGGCTGGCTTAACTATGCGGCATCAGAGCAGATTGTACTGAGAGT
GCACCATAAAATTGTAAACGTTAATATTTTGTTAAAATTCGCGTTAAATTTTTGTTAAATCAGCTCATTT
TTTAACCAATAGACCGAAATCGGCAAAATCCCTTATAAATCAAAAGAATAGCCCGAGATAGAGT
[37 nt withheld, positions 3285-3321]
AAAGAACGTGGACTCCAACGTCAAAGG
[141 nt withheld, positions 3349-3489]
G
[46 nt withheld, positions 3491-3536]
A
[95 nt withheld, positions 3538-3632]
TATGCGGTGTGAAATACCGCACAGATGCGTAAGGAGAAAATACCGCATCAGGCGCCCCTGCAGGCAGCTG
CGCGCTCGCTCGCTCACTGAGGCCGCCCGGGCAAAGCCCGGGCGTCGGGCGACCTTTGGTCGCCCGGCCT
CAGTGAGCGAGCGAGCGCGCAGAGAGGGAGTGGCCAACTCCATCACTAGGGGTTCCTGCGGCCGCTCGGT
CCGCACGTGGTTACCTACAAAATCAGAAGGACAGGGAAGGGAGCAGTGGTTCACGCCTGTAATCCCAGCA
ATTTGGGAGGCCAAGGTGGGTAGATCACCTGAGATTAGGAGTTGGAGACCAGCCTGGCCAATATGGTGAA
ACCCCGTCTCTACCAAAAAAACAAAAATTAGCTGAGCCTGGTCATGCATGCCTGGAATCCCAACAACTCG
GGAGGCTGAGGCAGGAGAATCGCTTGAACCCAGGAGGCGGAGATTGCAGTGAGCCAAGATTGTGCCACTG
CACTCCAGCTTGGTTCCCAATAGACCCCGCAGGCCCTACAGGTTGTCTTCCCAACTTGCCCCTTGCTCCA
TACCACCCCCCTCCACCCCATAATATTATAGAAGGACACCTAGTCAGACAAAATGATGCAACTTAATTTT
ATTAGGACAAGGCTGGTGGGCACTGGAGTGGCAACTTCCAGGGCCAGGAGAGGCACTGGGGAGGGGTCAC
AGGGATGCCACCCGTAGATCTCTCGAGCAGCGCTCGGTATCGATGCGGGGAGGCGGCCCAAAGGGAGATC
CGACTCGTCTGAGGGCGAAGGCGAAGACGCGGAAGAGGCCGCAGAGCCGGCAGCAGGCCGCGGGAAGGAA
GGTCCGCTGGATTGAGGGCCGAAGGGACGTAGCAGAAGGACGTCCCGCGCAGAATCCAGGTGGCAACATA
GGCGAGCAGCCAAGGAAAGGACGATGATTTCCCCGACAACACCACGGAATTGTCAGTGCCCAACAGCCGA
GCCCCTGTCCAGCAGCGGGCAAGGCAGGCGGCGATGAGTTCCGCCGTGGCAATAGGGAGGGGGAAAGCGA
AAGTTCCGGAAAGGAGCTGACAGGTGGTGGCAATGCCCCAACCAGTGGGGGTTGCGTCAGCAAACACAGT
GCACACCACGCCACGTTGCCTGACAACGGGCCACAACTCCTCATAAAGAGACAGCAACCAGGATTTATAC
AAGGAGGAGAAAATGAAAGCCATACGGGAAGCAATAGCATGATACAAAGGCATTAAAGCAGCGTATCCAC
ATAGCGTAAAAGGAGCAACATAGTTAAGAATACCAGTCAATCTTTCACAAATTTTGTAATCCAGAGGTTG
ATTATCGATAAGCTTGATATCGAATTCTTAAGCGTAATCTGGAACATCGTATGGGTAGTCACCATCTTCG
AGCAGTCTCACCATGGCCCCGGTTTCAGAGTCAAGATTGCGGATATAGTTCATAACGATGTTCACATTTG
TCCAACCTCCAGCTTGCATAATCTCTGGTATGGAGACTCCTGCCCGCGCCATGTCTCGTGCGGCCCCCAC
CCTAGCAGAATGACCTGACCAGGCGAGATACCTCTGGCCACTGTCATCCTTGGCTCCGTATATGAGTCGG
TGGGTTGCCTCAAAGATCCCTTCAAGGGCCCGTGTACTCAATTGGCTGGTGGCAGAGGGCGCGGCGACTC
CGTTTTTTCTCACTCGACAGAACAAGTAATTATTAGGGTCGTCAGCCACGCCGGACACTGAGATCCATCT
TTCCACCAGCTTCGTTACGCCCAGGGACAAGGCCTTTTCAACGCCAGCGGTGCTGACCAATGTCTTTGTG
CGTCCAATATGAATAAGCATCCGGCCGCCGTCCGTTCGACTGATGTCTTTCACTCTGATCCGGGCGATCT
CAGCTATGCGCAGAAGTGTGTTATATGCAATTCCCAGAAATGCGAGGTTCCTGATGTCCTGGCACCGATC
GCTGTTCTCCATCAGGGATCTGACCTGGTCGAAATCAGTCCGCTCAAAAGCGAGAGCCTGCTTAGCCCTC
TCACCCGCATCTACGTTTTCCTTTCTAATTCTCCTCATAACAAGGGAGACTGCGTTTGAATCGCTAGGCC
GGGGGAGCCCGCTGCGTCGATGCAGCATATTCAGTTGGCCCAAGTGCTGCTGGATAGTCTTGACAGCCAG
CCCTCTTGCCTGGAGATACAGCAGGTAATCGCGCACGTCCTCCGGCTCGGCGGGGAACCATTTGCGATTG
TTCAGCTTACACCAGGCTGCCCAGGATCGGCACACGCTAAGCAGCATTTTCCAGGTGTGTTCAGAAAACG
CCTGTCTATCCCTAAACATATCCATGAGATTTTTCCTGACCTCATCGCTAGTGGCATCTACTGGCAGCGC
AGGGAGGTTCTGGTGAACAGTCAGGAGATTGGACACCTTCCTCTTCTTCTTGGGCATGGTGGCACCGGTC
CAACCTGAAAAAAAGTGATTTCAGGCAGGTGCTCCAGGTAATTAAACATTAATACCCCACCAACCAACCA
TCCCTTAAACCCTTACCTCTTGCTCAGCTAATTACAGCCCGGAGGAGAAGGGCCGTCCCGCCCGCTCACC
TGTGGGAGTAACGCGGTCAGTCAGAGCCGGGGCGGGCGGCGCGAGGCGGCGGCGGAGCGGGGCACGGGGC
GAAGGCAGCGCGCAGCGACTCCCGCCCGCCGCGCGCTTCGCTTTTTATAGGGCCGCCGCCGCCGCCGCCT
C
Features (pLannotate 1.2.2; 21 found; start..end, strand, type, name):
    228..513     -  enhancer       CMV enhancer: human cytomegalovirus immediate early enhancer; contains an 18-bp deletion relative to the standard CMV enhancer
    554..596     -  misc_RNA       gRNA scaffold (fragment): guide RNA scaffold for the Streptococcus pyogenes CRISPR/Cas9 system
    603..678     -  misc_RNA       gRNA scaffold: guide RNA scaffold for the Streptococcus pyogenes CRISPR/Cas9 system
    707..947     -  promoter       U6 promoter: RNA polymerase III promoter for human U6 snRNA
    997..1024    -  repeat_region  AAV2 ITR (fragment): inverted terminal repeat of adeno-associated virus serotype 2 inverted
   1053..1080    -  repeat_region  AAV2 ITR (fragment): inverted terminal repeat of adeno-associated virus serotype 2 inverted
   1153..1741    -  rep_origin     ori: high-copy-number ColE1/pMB1/pBR322/pUC origin of replication
   1912..2772    -  CDS            AmpR: β-lactamase; bla; confers resistance to ampicillin, carbenicillin, and related antibiotics
   2773..2877    -  promoter       AmpR promoter: bla
   2972..3007    +  CDS            rop (fragment): Rop protein, which maintains plasmids at low copy number; rop
   3109..3158    +  misc_feature   bom (fragment): basis of mobility region from pBR322
   3159..3614    -  rep_origin     f1 ori (sequence partly withheld): f1 bacteriophage origin of replication; arrow indicates direction of (+) strand synthesis
   3633..3684    +  misc_feature   bom (fragment): basis of mobility region from pBR322
   3689..3829    -  repeat_region  AAV2 ITR: inverted terminal repeat of adeno-associated virus serotype 2 inverted
   3869..4345    -  polyA_signal   hGH poly(A) signal: human growth hormone polyadenylation signal
   4377..4965    -  misc_feature   WPRE: woodchuck hepatitis virus posttranscriptional regulatory element
   4965..4989    -  misc_feature   MCS (fragment): pBluescript multiple cloning site
   4991..5019    -  CDS            3xHA (fragment): three tandem HA epitope tags
   5020..6045    -  CDS            cre: RECR_BPP1 - Experimental evidence at protein level: Swiss-Prot protein existence level 1. Catalyzes site-specific recombination between two 34-base- pair LOXP sites. Its role is to maintain the phage genome as a monomeric unit-copy plasmid in the lysogenic state. From Escherichia phage P1 (Bacteriophage P1).
   6087..6314    -  intron         hybrid intron: hybrid between chicken β-actin (CBA) and minute virus of mice (MMV) introns (Gray et al., 2011)
   6315..226     -  promoter       chicken β-actin promoter (across the origin): No description available
