[The description below was written by a language model from this plasmid's Addgene catalogue record and pLannotate feature annotations shown in this document.]
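Description:
AAV:ITR-U6-sgRNA(NeuN)-pCBh-Cre-WPRE-hGHpA-ITR is an adeno-associated virus transfer plasmid of about 6.4 kb that combines CRISPR guide delivery with Cre expression for use in mouse cells and tissues. The bacterial portion carries a high-copy ColE1/pUC-type origin, an ampicillin resistance gene with its own promoter, and an f1/M13 phage origin. Remnants of pBR322 sequences (bom and rop fragments) are also annotated. Two AAV2 inverted terminal repeats flank the payload and provide the signals needed for replication and packaging of that segment into recombinant AAV particles. In the sequencing-derived record one ITR is detected only as short fragments, whereas the depositor sequence shows both ITRs intact. This may reflect the difficulty of reading through, or the instability of, these repeats.

Between the ITRs sit two expression units. A human U6 RNA polymerase III promoter drives a single guide RNA, with a spacer targeting the mouse NeuN gene joined to the Streptococcus pyogenes Cas9 scaffold; a second, partial scaffold fragment is annotated just downstream. The CBh promoter, composed of a CMV enhancer, the chicken β-actin promoter and a hybrid CBA/MVM intron, drives Cre recombinase with a C-terminal HA tag. A WPRE follows to enhance transcript expression, and the unit ends with the human growth hormone polyadenylation signal.

The plasmid encodes no Cas9. The depositor comments point to Cre-dependent (Rosa26-LSL-Cas9) and constitutive Cas9 knock-in mice. In the Cre-dependent line, virally delivered Cre would excise the stop cassette and switch on Cas9 in transduced cells, and the co-delivered guide would then direct editing of NeuN.
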