Addgene plasmid #60227: AAV:ITR-U6-sgRNA(NeuN)-pCBh-Cre-WPRE-hGHpA-ITR
Purpose: Expresses Cre recombinase from the Cbh promoter and one U6-driven sgRNA targeting the mouse gene NeuN. AAV backbone.
Depositing lab: Feng Zhang. Depositing organization: Broad Institute. Publication: CRISPR-Cas9 Knockin Mice for Genome Editing and Cancer Modeling. Platt RJ, Chen S, Zhou Y, Yim MJ, Swiech L, Kempton HR, Dahlman JE, Parnas O, Eisenhaure TM, Jovanovic M, Graham DB, Jhunjhunwala S, Heidenreich M, Xavier RJ, Langer R, Anderson DG, Hacohen N, Regev A, Feng G, Sharp PA, Zhang F. Cell. 2014 Sep 24. pii: S0092-8674(14)01163-5. doi: 10.1016/j.cell.2014.09.014. PubMed 25263330.
Backbone
  Vector backbone: AAV
  Backbone size w/o insert (bp): 2597
  Total vector size (bp): 6396
  Vector type: Mammalian Expression, Mouse Targeting, AAV, Cre/Lox, CRISPR
Growth in bacteria
  Bacterial resistance: Ampicillin, 100 μg/mL
  Growth temperature: 37°C
  Growth strain: Stbl3
  Copy number: High Copy
Gene/Insert 1
  Gene/Insert name: sgRNA (alt names: single guide RNA; guide RNA; gRNA)
  Insert size (bp): 102
  Promoter: U6
  Cloning method: Restriction Enzyme; 5′ cloning site MluI (not destroyed); 3′ cloning site XbaI (not destroyed)
  Sequencing primers: 5′ GAGGGCCTATTTCCCATGATTC; 3′ NA
Gene/Insert 2
  Gene/Insert name: Cre recombinase (alt name: Cre)
  Insert size (bp): 1047
  Promoter: CBh
  Tag / fusion protein: Cre-HA (C terminal on insert)
  Cloning method: Restriction Enzyme; 5′ cloning site AgeI (not destroyed); 3′ cloning site EcoRI (not destroyed)
  Sequencing primers: 5′ ctgagcaagaggtaagggtttaagg; 3′ cacatagcgtaaaaggagcaacatag
Terms and licenses: Academic/Nonprofit Terms; Industry Terms: Not Available to Industry
Depositor comments: Information for Cas9 mice: JAX Stock#024857 B6.129S-Gt(ROSA)26Sor<tm1(CAG-xstpx-cas9,EGFP)Fezh>/J Strain Common Name: Cre-dependent Cas9 mouse; Rosa26-LSL-Cas9 (http://jaxmice.jax.org/strain/024857.html) JAX Stock#024858 B6;129S(FVB)-Gt(ROSA)26Sor<tm1.1(CAG-cas9,EGFP)Fezh>/J Strain Common Name: constitutively active Cas9 mouse; Rosa26-Cas9 (http://jaxmice.jax.org/strain/024858.html)
How to cite: AAV:ITR-U6-sgRNA(NeuN)-pCBh-Cre-WPRE-hGHpA-ITR was a gift from Feng Zhang (Addgene plasmid # 60227 ; http://n2t.net/addgene:60227 ; RRID:Addgene_60227)
