>Addgene plasmid #60227 | AAV:ITR-U6-sgRNA(NeuN)-pCBh-Cre-WPRE-hGHpA-ITR | addgene partial sequence | sequence record 98303 | hU6-F 5'-GAGGGCCTATTTCCCATGATT-3'
CGATACAAGGCTGTTAGAGAGATAATTGGAATTAATTTGACTGTAAACACAAAGATATTAGTACAAAATA
CGTGACGTAGAAAGTAATAATTTCTTGGGTAGTTTGCAGTTTTAAAATTATGTTTTAAAATGGACTATCA
TATGCTTACCGTAACTTGAAAGTATTTCGATTTCTTGGCTTTATATATCTTGTGGAAAGGACGAAACACC
GTCGGGGTCCCTGAACCGGAGTTTTAGAGCTAGAAATAGCAAGTTAAAATAAGGCTAGTCCGTTATCAAC
TTGAAAAAGTGGCACCGAGTCGGTGCTTTTTTGTTTTAGAGCTAGAAATAGCAAGTTAAAATAAGGCTAG
TCCGTAGCGCGTGCGCCAATTCTGCAGACAAATTCTAGAGGTACCCGTTACATAACTTACGGTAAATGGC
CCGCCTGGCTGACCGCCCAACGACCCCCGCCCATTGACGTCAATAGTAACGCCAATAGGGACTTTCCATT
GACGTCAATGGGTGGAGTATTTACGGTAAACTGCCCACTTGGCAGTACATCAAGTGTATCATATGCCAAG
TACGCCCCCTATTGACGTCAATGACGGTAAATGGCCCGCCTGGCATTGTGCCCAGTACATGACCTTATGG
GACTTTCCTACTTGGCAGTACATCTACGTATTAGTCATCGCTATTACCATGGTCGAGGTGAGCCCCACGT
TCTGCTTCACTCTCCCCATCTCCCCCCCCTCCCCACCCCCAATTTTGTATTTATTTATTTTTTAATTATT
TTGTGCAGCGATGGGGGCGGGGGGGGGGGG
