>Addgene plasmid #60227 | AAV:ITR-U6-sgRNA(NeuN)-pCBh-Cre-WPRE-hGHpA-ITR | addgene partial sequence | sequence record 98304 | CAGenhancer-F 5'-GGGCGTACTTGGCATATGAT-3'
GTTTACCGTAAATACTCCACCCATTGACGTCAATGGAAAGTCCCTATTGGCGTTACTATTGACGTCAATG
GGCGGGGGTCGTTGGGCGGTCAGCCAGGCGGGCCATTTACCGTAAGTTATGTAACGGGTACCTCTAGAAT
TTGTCTGCAGAATTGGCGCACGCGCTACGGACTAGCCTTATTTTAACTTGCTATTTCTAGCTCTAAAACA
AAAAAGCACCGACTCGGTGCCACTTTTTCAAGTTGATAACGGACTAGCCTTATTTTAACTTGCTATTTCT
AGCTCTAAAACTCCGGTTCAGGGACCCCGACGGTGTTTCGTCCTTTCCACAAGATATATAAAGCCAAGAA
ATCGAAATACTTTCAAGTTACGGTAAGCATATGATAGTCCATTTTAAAACATAATTTTAAAACTGCAAAC
TACCCAAGAAATTATTACTTTCTACGTCACGTATTTTGTACTAATATCTTTGTGTTTACAGTCAAATTAA
TTCCAATTATCTCTCTAACAGCCTTGTATCGTATATGCAAATATGAAGGAATCATGGGAAATAGGCCCTC
ACGCGTGCGGCCGCAGGAACCCCTAGTGATGGAGTTGGCCACTCCCTCTCTGCGCGCTC
