>Addgene plasmid #60227 | AAV:ITR-U6-sgRNA(NeuN)-pCBh-Cre-WPRE-hGHpA-ITR | addgene partial sequence | sequence record 98305 | Futet-R 5'-CAAAGGCATTAAAGCAGCGT-3'
GTAAAAGGAGCAACATAGTTAAGAATACCAGTCAATCTTTCACAAATTTTGTAATCCAGAGGTTGATTAT
CGATAAGCTTGATATCGAATTCTTAAGCGTAATCTGGAACATCGTATGGGTAGTCACCATCTTCGAGCAG
TCTCACCATGGCCCCGGTTTCAGAGTCAAGATTGCGGATATAGTTCATAACGATGTTCACATTTGTCCAA
CCTCCAGCTTGCATAATCTCTGGTATGGAGACTCCTGCCCGCGCCATGTCTCGTGCGGCCCCCACCCTAG
CAGAATGACCTGACCAGGCGAGATACCTCTGGCCACTGTCATCCTTGGCTCCGTATATGAGTCGGTGGGT
TGCCTCAAAGATCCCTTCAAGGGCCCGTGTACTCAATTGGCTGGTGGCAGAGGGCGCGGCGACTCCGTTT
TTTCTCACTCGACAGAACAAGTAATTATTAGGGTCGTCAGCCACGCCGGACACTGAGATCCATCTTTCCA
CCAGCTTCGTTACGCCCAGGGACAAGGCCTTTTCAACGCCAGCGGTGCTGACCAATGTCTTTGTGCGTCC
AATATGAATAAGCATCCGGCCGCCGTCCGTTCGACTGATGTCTTTCACTCTGATCCGGGCGATCTCAGCT
ATGCGCAGAAGTGTGTTATATGCAATTCCCAGAAATGCGAGGTTCCTGATGTCCTGGCACCGATCGCTGT
TCTCCATCAGGGATCTGACCTGGTCGAAATCAGTCCGCTCAAAAGCGAGAGCCTGCTTAGCCCTCTCACC
CGCATCTACGTTTTCCTTTCTAATTCTCCTCATAACAAGGGAGACTGCGTTTGAATCGCTAGGCCGGGGG
AGCCCGCTGCGTCGATGCAGCATATTCAGTTGGCCCAAGTGCTGCTGGATAGTCTTGACAGCCAGCCCTC
TTGCCTGGAGATACAGCAGGTAATCGCGCACGTCCTCCGGCTCGGCGGGGAACCATTTGCGATTGTTCAG
CTTACACCAGGCTGCC
