>Addgene plasmid #60227 | AAV:ITR-U6-sgRNA(NeuN)-pCBh-Cre-WPRE-hGHpA-ITR | addgene partial sequence | sequence record 98306 | pCBhProF2 5'-agggtttaagggatggttgg-3'
GTTTAATTACCTGGAGCACCTGCCTGAAATCACTTTTTTTCAGGTTGGACCGGTGCCACCATGCCCAAGA
AGAAGAGGAAGGTGTCCAATCTCCTGACTGTTCACCAGAACCTCCCTGCGCTGCCAGTAGATGCCACTAG
CGATGAGGTCAGGAAAAATCTCATGGATATGTTTAGGGATAGACAGGCGTTTTCTGAACACACCTGGAAA
ATGCTGCTTAGCGTGTGCCGATCCTGGGCAGCCTGGTGTAAGCTGAACAATCGCAAATGGTTCCCCGCCG
AGCCGGAGGACGTGCGCGATTACCTGCTGTATCTCCAGGCAAGAGGGCTGGCTGTCAAGACTATCCAGCA
GCACTTGGGCCAACTGAATATGCTGCATCGACGCAGCGGGCTCCCCCGGCCTAGCGATTCAAACGCAGTC
TCCCTTGTTATGAGGAGAATTAGAAAGGAAAACGTAGATGCGGGTGAGAGGGCTAAGCAGGCTCTCGCTT
TTGAGCGGACTGATTTCGACCAGGTCAGATCCCTGATGGAGAACAGCGATCGGTGCCAGGACATCAGGAA
CCTCGCATTTCTGGGAATTGCATATAACACACTTCTGCGCATAGCTGAGATCGCCCGGATCAGAGTGAAA
GACATCAGTCGAACGGACGGCGGCCGGATGCTTATTCATATTGGACGCACAAAGACATTGGTCAGCACCG
CTGGCGTTGAAAAGGCCTTGTCCCTGGGCGTAACGAAGCTGGTGGAAAGATGGATCTCAGTGTCCGGCGT
GGCTGACGACCCTAATAATTACTTGTTCTGTCGAGTGAGAAAAAACGGAGTCGCCGCGCCCTCTGCCACC
AGCCAATT
